LOCUS       Exported 3226 bp ds-DNA circular SYN 13-MAY-2021
DEFINITION  C-terminal Pk6-tag.
ACCESSION   .
VERSION     .
KEYWORDS    pJet1.2 Pk6-tag
SOURCE      synthetic DNA construct
  ORGANISM  synthetic DNA construct
REFERENCE   1 (bases 1 to 3226)
  AUTHORS   Diebold-Durand ML, Burmann F, Gruber S
  TITLE     High-Throughput Allelic Replacement Screening in Bacillus subtilis.
  JOURNAL   Methods Mol Biol. 2019;2004:49-61. doi: 10.1007/978-1-4939-9520-2_5.
  PUBMED    31147909
REFERENCE   2 (bases 1 to 3226)
  AUTHORS   .
  TITLE     Direct Submission
  JOURNAL   Exported May 13, 2021 from SnapGene Server 1.1.58
            http://www.snapgene.com
FEATURES             Location/Qualifiers
     source          1..3226
                     /organism="synthetic DNA construct"
                     /mol_type="other DNA"
     primer_bind     305..324
                     /label=T7
                     /note="T7 promoter, forward primer"
     promoter        305..323
                     /label=T7 promoter
                     /note="promoter for bacteriophage T7 RNA polymerase"
     promoter        complement(1058..1088)
                     /label=lac UV5 promoter
                     /note="E. coli lac promoter with an ""up"" mutation"
     protein_bind    1103..1124
                     /label=CAP binding site
                     /bound_moiety="E. coli catabolite activator protein"
                     /note="CAP binding activates transcription in the presence
                     of cAMP."
     primer_bind     complement(1244..1261)
                     /label=L4440
                     /note="L4440 vector, forward primer"
     rep_origin      complement(1415..2003)
                     /direction=LEFT
                     /label=ori
                     /note="high-copy-number ColE1/pMB1/pBR322/pUC origin of
                     replication"
     primer_bind     complement(1495..1514)
                     /label=pBR322ori-F
                     /note="pBR322 origin, forward primer"
     CDS             complement(2174..3034)
                     /codon_start=1
                     /gene="bla"
                     /product="beta-lactamase"
                     /label=AmpR
                     /note="confers resistance to ampicillin, carbenicillin, and
                     related antibiotics"
                     /translation="MSIQHFRVALIPFFAAFCLPVFAHPETLVKVKDAEDQLGARVGYI
                     ELDLNSGKILESFRPEERFPMMSTFKVLLCGAVLSRIDAGQEQLGRRIHYSQNDLVEYS
                     PVTEKHLTDGMTVRELCSAAITMSDNTAANLLLTTIGGPKELTAFLHNMGDHVTRLDRW
                     EPELNEAIPNDERDTTMPVAMATTLRKLLTGELLTLASRQQLIDWMEADKVAGPLLRSA
                     LPAGWFIADKSGAGERGSRGIIAALGPDGKPSRIVVIYTTGSQATMDERNRQIAEIGAS
                     LIKHW"
     primer_bind     2797..2816
                     /label=Amp-R
                     /note="Ampicillin resistance gene, reverse primer"
     promoter        complement(3035..3139)
                     /gene="bla"
                     /label=AmpR promoter
     primer_bind     3207..3225
                     /label=pBRforEco
                     /note="pBR322 vectors, upsteam of EcoRI site, forward
                     primer"
ORIGIN
        1 gcccctgcag ccgaattata ttatttttgc caaataattt ttaacaaaag ctctgaagtc
       61 ttcttcattt aaattcttag atgatacttc atctggaaaa ttgtcccaat tagtagcatc
      121 acgctgtgag taagttctaa accatttttt tattgttgta ttatctctaa tcttactact
      181 cgatgagttt tcggtattat ctctattttt aacttggagc aggttccatt cattgttttt
      241 ttcatcatag tgaataaaat caactgcttt aacacttgtg cctgaacacc atatccatcc
      301 ggcgtaatac gactcactat agggagagcg gccgccagat cttccggatg gctcgagttt
      361 ttcagcaaga tgttacaggt ctcaagcggt tctgctgcta gaggtattcc taacccttta
      421 ttgggattag atggaatccc aaatcctttg ctaggtcttg acggcatacc caatccatta
      481 ttaggcttgg atggatcctc taggggtatt cctaaccctt tattgggatt agatggaatc
      541 ccaaatcctt tgctaggtct tgacggcata cccaatccat tattaggctt ggatggatcc
      601 tctagctaag tgagacccaa tgaatctttc tagaagatct cctacaatat tctcagctgc
      661 catggaaaat cgatgttctt cttttattct ctcaagattt tcaggctgta tattaaaact
      721 tatattaaga actatgctaa ccacctcatc aggaaccgtt gtaggtggcg tgggttttct
      781 tggcaatcga ctctcatgaa aactacgagc taaatattca atatgttcct cttgaccaac
      841 tttattctgc attttttttg aacgaggttt agagcaagct tcaggaaact gagacaggaa
      901 ttttattaaa aatttaaatt ttgaagaaag ttcagggtta atagcatcca ttttttgctt
      961 tgcaagttcc tcagcattct taacaaaaga cgtctctttt gacatgttta aagtttaaac
     1021 ctcctgtgtg aaattattat ccgctcataa ttccacacat tatacgagcc ggaagcataa
     1081 agtgtaaagc ctggggtgcc taatgagtga gctaactcac attaattgcg ttgcgctcac
     1141 tgccaattgc tttccagtcg ggaaacctgt cgtgccagct gcattaatga atcggccaac
     1201 gcgcggggag aggcggtttg cgtattgggc gctcttccgc ttcctcgctc actgactcgc
     1261 tgcgctcggt cgttcggctg cggcgagcgg tatcagctca ctcaaaggcg gtaatacggt
     1321 tatccacaga atcaggggat aacgcaggaa agaacatgtg agcaaaaggc cagcaaaagg
     1381 ccaggaaccg taaaaaggcc gcgttgctgg cgtttttcca taggctccgc ccccctgacg
     1441 agcatcacaa aaatcgacgc tcaagtcaga ggtggcgaaa cccgacagga ctataaagat
     1501 accaggcgtt tccccctgga agctccctcg tgcgctctcc tgttccgacc ctgccgctta
     1561 ccggatacct gtccgccttt ctcccttcgg gaagcgtggc gctttctcat agctcacgct
     1621 gtaggtatct cagttcggtg taggtcgttc gctccaagct gggctgtgtg cacgaacccc
     1681 ccgttcagcc cgaccgctgc gccttatccg gtaactatcg tcttgagtcc aacccggtaa
     1741 gacacgactt atcgccactg gcagcagcca ctggtaacag gattagcaga gcgaggtatg
     1801 taggcggtgc tacagagttc ttgaagtggt ggcctaacta cggctacact agaagaacag
     1861 tatttggtat ctgcgctctg ctgaagccag ttaccttcgg aaaaagagtt ggtagctctt
     1921 gatccggcaa acaaaccacc gctggtagcg gtggtttttt tgtttgcaag cagcagatta
     1981 cgcgcagaaa aaaaggatct caagaagatc ctttgatctt ttctacgggg tctgacgctc
     2041 agtggaacga aaactcacgt taagggattt tggtcatgag attatcaaaa aggatcttca
     2101 cctagatcct tttaaattaa aaatgaagtt ttaaatcaat ctaaagtata tatgagtaaa
     2161 cttggtctga cagttaccaa tgcttaatca gtgaggcacc tatctcagcg atctgtctat
     2221 ttcgttcatc catagttgcc tgactccccg tcgtgtagat aactacgata cgggagggct
     2281 taccatctgg ccccagtgct gcaatgatac cgcgagaccc acgctcaccg gctccagatt
     2341 tatcagcaat aaaccagcca gccggaaggg ccgagcgcag aagtggtcct gcaactttat
     2401 ccgcctccat ccagtctatt aattgttgcc gggaagctag agtaagtagt tcgccagtta
     2461 atagtttgcg caacgttgtt gccattgcta caggcatcgt ggtgtcacgc tcgtcgtttg
     2521 gtatggcttc attcagctcc ggttcccaac gatcaaggcg agttacatga tcccccatgt
     2581 tgtgcaaaaa agcggttagc tccttcggtc ctccgatcgt tgtcagaagt aagttggccg
     2641 cagtgttatc actcatggtt atggcagcac tgcataattc tcttactgtc atgccatccg
     2701 taagatgctt ttctgtgact ggtgagtact caaccaagtc attctgagaa tagtgtatgc
     2761 ggcgaccgag ttgctcttgc ccggcgtcaa tacgggataa taccgcgcca catagcagaa
     2821 ctttaaaagt gctcatcatt ggaaaacgtt cttcggggcg aaaactctca aggatcttac
     2881 cgctgttgag atccagttcg atgtaaccca ctcgtgcacc caactgatct tcagcatctt
     2941 ttactttcac cagcgtttct gggtgagcaa aaacaggaag gcaaaatgcc gcaaaaaagg
     3001 gaataagggc gacacggaaa tgttgaatac tcatactctt cctttttcaa tattattgaa
     3061 gcatttatca gggttattgt ctcatgagcg gatacatatt tgaatgtatt tagaaaaata
     3121 aacaaatagg ggttccgcgc acatttcccc gaaaagtgcc acctgacgtc taagaaacca
     3181 ttattatcat gacattaacc tataaaaata ggcgtatcac gaggcc
//
