[The description below was written by a language model from this plasmid's Addgene catalogue record and the feature table of its GenBank file.]
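Description:
pJet1.2 Pk6-tag is a small (about 3.2 kb) Golden Gate donor plasmid built on the commercial pJET1.2 cloning backbone and designed as a parts module for gene targeting in Bacillus subtilis. It is maintained in E. coli as a high-copy plasmid through a ColE1/pUC-type origin of replication and is selected with ampicillin via the bla (beta-lactamase) gene and its native promoter. The annotated backbone also carries a T7 promoter adjacent to the cloning region, as well as a lac UV5 promoter and a CAP binding site, which are standard elements of the pJET1.2 backbone. No Bacillus origin of replication or Bacillus selection marker is annotated, consistent with its role as a donor of a fragment rather than as a vector used directly in the target organism.

The payload is an insert of roughly 230 bp encoding six tandem copies of the Pk epitope, also known as the V5 tag, intended to be fused to the C-terminus of a protein of interest. The insert itself is not annotated in the feature table, which lists only backbone elements, so its exact position is not given there. According to the depositor, cutting with the type IIS enzyme BsaI releases the tag module with two defined four-base overhangs, which allow it to be ligated in a fixed order and orientation with other modules in a one-pot Golden Gate assembly. The plasmid belongs to a toolkit for high-throughput allelic replacement in B. subtilis, where assembled constructs are used to swap in modified alleles. Here the result would be an epitope-tagged gene product, and V5 tags are commonly used for antibody-based detection or immunoprecipitation.
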