Addgene plasmid #117127: pJet1.2 Pk6-tag
Purpose: C-terminal Pk6-tag
Depositing lab: Stephan Gruber. Depositing organization: Universite de Lausanne (UNIL). Publication: High-Throughput Allelic Replacement Screening in Bacillus subtilis. Diebold-Durand ML, Burmann F, Gruber S. Methods Mol Biol. 2019;2004:49-61. doi: 10.1007/978-1-4939-9520-2_5. PubMed 31147909.
Backbone
  Vector backbone: pJet1.2
  Backbone manufacturer: Thermo scientific
  Backbone size w/o insert (bp): 2974
  Total vector size (bp): 3226
  Vector type: Golden gate donor vector for gene targeting in Bacillus subtilis
Growth in bacteria
  Bacterial resistance: Ampicillin, 100 μg/mL
  Growth temperature: 37°C
  Growth strain: DH5alpha
  Copy number: High Copy
Gene/Insert
  Gene/Insert name: 6xPK tag (alt name: V5 epitope tag)
  Insert size (bp): 230
  Tag / fusion protein: 6xPK tag (C terminal on insert)
  Cloning method: Unknown
  Sequencing primers: 5′ CGACTCACTATAGGGAGAGCGGC; 3′ AAGAACATCGATTTTCCATGGCAG
Terms and licenses: Academic/Nonprofit Terms; Industry Terms: Not Available to Industry
Depositor comments: Donor vector for Golden gate assembly reactions that encodes for a C-terminal 6xPK tag (V5). Overhangs generated upon BsaI cleavage : AGCG (RtagN) and TAAG (RtagC). (Gruber lab reference pSG1107)
How to cite: pJet1.2 Pk6-tag was a gift from Stephan Gruber (Addgene plasmid # 117127 ; http://n2t.net/addgene:117127 ; RRID:Addgene_117127)
